Addgene plasmid #184125: NTERY07
Purpose: Nanopore-addressable protein reporter for expression in bacterial cells.
Depositing lab: Jeff Nivala. Depositing organization: University of Washington. Publication: Multiplexed direct detection of barcoded protein reporters on a nanopore array. Cardozo N, Zhang K, Doroschak K, Nguyen A, Siddiqui Z, Bogard N, Strauss K, Ceze L, Nivala J. Nat Biotechnol. 2022 Jan;40(1):42-46. doi: 10.1038/s41587-021-01002-6. Epub 2021 Aug 12. PubMed 34385692.
Backbone
  Vector backbone: pCDB180
  Vector type: Bacterial Expression
Growth in bacteria
  Bacterial resistance: Kanamycin, 50 μg/mL
  Growth temperature: 37°C
  Growth strain: DH5alpha
  Copy number: High Copy
Gene/Insert
  Gene/Insert name: NTERY07
  Promoter: T7
  Cloning method: Gibson Cloning
  Sequencing primers: 5′ atgactatgacaagactgaagatttcgaaaactctgctggctg
Terms and licenses: Academic/Nonprofit Terms; Industry Terms: Not Available to Industry
How to cite: NTERY07 was a gift from Jeff Nivala (Addgene plasmid # 184125 ; http://n2t.net/addgene:184125 ; RRID:Addgene_184125)
