[The description below was written by a language model from this plasmid's Addgene catalogue record and pLannotate feature annotations shown in this document.]
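Description:
NTERY07 is a bacterial expression plasmid built on the pCDB180 backbone and encoding a nanopore-addressable protein reporter for production in bacterial cells. It replicates in E. coli from a ColE1/pMB1-type origin and is catalogued as high copy, although the annotated sequence also carries the pBR322-derived bom site and rop gene, which normally moderate copy number. Selection is by kanamycin through an aminoglycoside phosphotransferase gene. An f1 phage origin is present as well, and short tetracycline-resistance fragments flanking the lacI region appear to be non-functional backbone remnants.

The expression cassette follows the standard pET-style arrangement: a T7 promoter with an adjacent lac operator, the phage T7 gene 10 ribosome binding site, and a T7 terminator, with lacI supplied on the plasmid from its own promoter. Transcription therefore depends on a host supplying T7 RNA polymerase and can be relieved from repression with IPTG. The annotated open reading frame begins with E. coli OsmY, a periplasmic protein often used as a fusion partner to drive secretion of recombinant proteins, followed by a 9xHis affinity tag and yeast SMT3 (SUMO). About 250 nt between SMT3 and the terminator region are largely unannotated, apart from a short match to a T7 gene 10B-derived solubility tag. This segment presumably holds the sequence specific to this reporter, but the record does not describe its composition. According to the associated publication title, the construct belongs to a series of barcoded protein reporters intended for multiplexed direct detection on a nanopore array.
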