Features (pLannotate 1.2.2; 20 found; start..end, strand, type, name):
      1..589     +  rep_origin     ori: high-copy-number ColE1/pMB1/pBR322/pUC origin of replication
    775..914     -  misc_feature   bom: basis of mobility region from pBR322
   1016..1207    -  CDS            rop: Rop protein, which maintains plasmids at low copy number; rop
   1224..1604    +  CDS            YPB1_ECOLX: Protein predicted: Swiss-Prot protein existence level 4. From Escherichia coli.
   1676..1967    -  CDS            TcR (fragment): tetracycline efflux protein; tet; confers resistance to tetracycline
   1982..2003    -  protein_bind   CAP binding site: CAP binding activates transcription in the presence of cAMP. E. coli catabolite activator protein
   2016..3098    -  CDS            lacI: lac repressor; lacI; The lac repressor binds to the lac operator to inhibit transcription in E. coli. This inhibition can be relieved by adding lactose or isopropyl-β-D-thiogalactopyranoside (IPTG).
   3099..3176    -  promoter       lacI promoter: lacI
   3184..3463    -  CDS            TcR (fragment): tetracycline efflux protein; tet; confers resistance to tetracycline
   3489..3507    +  promoter       T7 promoter: promoter for bacteriophage T7 RNA polymerase
   3512..3528    +  protein_bind   lac operator: The lac repressor binds to the lac operator to inhibit transcription in E. coli. This inhibition can be relieved by adding lactose or isopropyl-β-D-thiogalactopyranoside (IPTG). lac repressor encoded by lacI
   3547..3569    +  RBS            RBS: efficient ribosome binding site from bacteriophage T7 gene 10 (Olins and Rangwala, 1989)
   3577..4179    +  CDS            osmY: OSMY_ECOLI - Experimental evidence at protein level: Swiss-Prot protein existence level 1. From Escherichia coli (strain K12).
   4186..4212    +  CDS            9xHis: 9xHis affinity tag
   4222..4515    +  CDS            SMT3: SMT3_YEAST - Experimental evidence at protein level: Swiss-Prot protein existence level 1. Not known; suppressor of MIF2 mutations. From Saccharomyces cerevisiae (strain ATCC 204508 / S288c) (Baker's yeast).
   4767..4816    +  CDS            SET1 (fragment): solubility-enhancement tag derived from T7 phage gene 10B
   4824..4871    +  terminator     T7 terminator: transcription terminator for bacteriophage T7 RNA polymerase
   4908..5336    +  rep_origin     f1 ori (sequence partly withheld): f1 bacteriophage origin of replication; arrow indicates direction of (+) strand synthesis
   5389..5446    +  promoter       AmpR promoter (fragment): bla
   5455..6270    -  CDS            KanR: aminoglycoside phosphotransferase; aph(3')-Ia; confers resistance to kanamycin in bacteria or G418 (Geneticin®) in eukaryotes
>Addgene plasmid #184125 | NTERY07 | addgene full sequence | sequence record 365937 | Addgene NGS Result
TTGAGATCCTTTTTTTCTGCGCGTAATCTGCTGCTTGCAAACAAAAAAACCACCGCTACCAGCGGTGGTT
TGTTTGCCGGATCAAGAGCTACCAACTCTTTTTCCGAAGGTAACTGGCTTCAGCAGAGCGCAGATACCAA
ATACTGTCCTTCTAGTGTAGCCGTAGTTAGGCCACCACTTCAAGAACTCTGTAGCACCGCCTACATACCT
CGCTCTGCTAATCCTGTTACCAGTGGCTGCTGCCAGTGGCGATAAGTCGTGTCTTACCGGGTTGGACTCA
AGACGATAGTTACCGGATAAGGCGCAGCGGTCGGGCTGAACGGGGGGTTCGTGCACACAGCCCAGCTTGG
AGCGAACGACCTACACCGAACTGAGATACCTACAGCGTGAGCTATGAGAAAGCGCCACGCTTCCCGAAGG
GAGAAAGGCGGACAGGTATCCGGTAAGCGGCAGGGTCGGAACAGGAGAGCGCACGAGGGAGCTTCCAGGG
GGAAACGCCTGGTATCTTTATAGTCCTGTCGGGTTTCGCCACCTCTGACTTGAGCGTCGATTTTTGTGAT
GCTCGTCAGGGGGGCGGAGCCTATGGAAAAACGCCAGCAACGCGGCCTTTTTACGGTTCCTGGCCTTTTG
CTGGCCTTTTGCTCACATGTTCTTTCCTGCGTTATCCCCTGATTCTGTGGATAACCGTATTACCGCCTTT
GAGTGAGCTGATACCGCTCGCCGCAGCCGAACGACCGAGCGCAGCGAGTCAGTGAGCGAGGAAGCGGAAG
AGCGCCTGATGCGGTATTTTCTCCTTACGCATCTGTGCGGTATTTCACACCGCAATGGTGCACTCTCAGT
ACAATCTGCTCTGATGCCGCATAGTTAAGCCAGTATACACTCCGCTATCGCTACGTGACTGGGTCATGGC
TGCGCCCCGACACCCGCCAACACCCGCTGACGCGCCCTGACGGGCTTGTCTGCTCCCGGCATCCGCTTAC
AGACAAGCTGTGACCGTCTCCGGGAGCTGCATGTGTCAGAGGTTTTCACCGTCATCACCGAAACGCGCGA
GGCAGCTGCGGTAAAACTCATCAGCGTGGTCGTGAAGCGATTCACAGATGTCTGCCTGTTCATCCGCGTC
CAGCTCGTTGAGTTTCTCCAGAAGCGTTAATGTCTGGCTTCTGATAAAGCGGGCCATGTTAAGGGCGGTT
TTTTCCTGTTTGGTCACTGATGCCTCCGTGTAAGGGGGATTTCTGTTCATGGGGGTAATGATACCGATGA
AACGAGAGAGGATGCTCACGATACGGGTTACTGATGATGAACATGCCCGGTTACTGGAACGTTGTGAGGG
TAAACAACTGGCGGTATGGATGCGGCGGGACCAGAGAAAAATCACTCAGGGTCAATGCCAGCGCTTCGTT
AATACAGATGTAGGTGTTCCACAGGGTAGCCAGCAGCATCCTGCGATGCAGATCCGGAACATAATGGTGC
AGGGCGCTGACTTCCGCGTTTCCAGACTTTACGAAACACGGAAACCGAAGACCATTCATGTTGTTGCTCA
GGTCGCAGACGTTTTGCAGCAGCAGTCGCTTCACGTTCGCTCGCGTATCGGTGATTCATTCTGCTAACCA
GTAAGGCAACCCCGCCAGCCTAGCCGGGTCCTCAACGACAGGAGCACGATCATGCGCACCCGTGGGGCCG
CCATGCCGGCGATAATGGCCTGCTTCTCGCCGAAACGTTTGGTGGCGGGACCAGTGACGAAGGCTTGAGC
GAGGGCGTGCAAGATTCCGAATACCGCAAGCGACAGGCCGATCATCGTCGCGCTCCAGCGAAAGCGGTCC
TCGCCGAAAATGACCCAGAGCGCTGCCGGCACCTGTCCTACGAGTTGCATGATAAAGAAGACAGTCATAA
GTGCGGCGACGATAGTCATGCCCCGCGCCCACCGGAAGGAGCTGACTGGGTTGAAGGCTCTCAAGGGCAT
CGGTCGAGATCCCGGTGCCTAATGAGTGAGCTAACTTACATTAATTGCGTTGCGCTCACTGCCCGCTTTC
CAGTCGGGAAACCTGTCGTGCCAGCTGCATTAATGAATCGGCCAACGCGCGGGGAGAGGCGGTTTGCGTA
TTGGGCGCCAGGGTGGTTTTTCTTTTCACCAGTGAGACGGGCAACAGCTGATTGCCCTTCACCGCCTGGC
CCTGAGAGAGTTGCAGCAAGCGGTCCACGCTGGTTTGCCCCAGCAGGCGAAAATCCTGTTTGATGGTGGT
TAACGGCGGGATATAACATGAGCTGTCTTCGGTATCGTCGTATCCCACTACCGAGATGTCCGCACCAACG
CGCAGCCCGGACTCGGTAATGGCGCGCATTGCGCCCAGCGCCATCTGATCGTTGGCAACCAGCATCGCAG
TGGGAACGATGCCCTCATTCAGCATTTGCATGGTTTGTTGAAAACCGGACATGGCACTCCAGTCGCCTTC
CCGTTCCGCTATCGGCTGAATTTGATTGCGAGTGAGATATTTATGCCAGCCAGCCAGACGCAGACGCGCC
GAGACAGAACTTAATGGGCCCGCTAACAGCGCGATTTGCTGGTGACCCAATGCGACCAGATGCTCCACGC
CCAGTCGCGTACCGTCTTCATGGGAGAAAATAATACTGTTGATGGGTGTCTGGTCAGAGACATCAAGAAA
TAACGCCGGAACATTAGTGCAGGCAGCTTCCACAGCAATGGCATCCTGGTCATCCAGCGGATAGTTAATG
ATCAGCCCACTGACGCGTTGCGCGAGAAGATTGTGCACCGCCGCTTTACAGGCTTCGACGCCGCTTCGTT
CTACCATCGACACCACCACGCTGGCACCCAGTTGATCGGCGCGAGATTTAATCGCCGCGACAATTTGCGA
CGGCGCGTGCAGGGCCAGACTGGAGGTGGCAACGCCAATCAGCAACGACTGTTTGCCCGCCAGTTGTTGT
GCCACGCGGTTGGGAATGTAATTCAGCTCCGCCATCGCCGCTTCCACTTTTTCCCGCGTTTTCGCAGAAA
CGTGGCTGGCCTGGTTCACCACGCGGGAAACGGTCTGATAAGAGACACCGGCATACTCTGCGACATCGTA
TAACGTTACTGGTTTCACATTCACCACCCTGAATTGACTCTCTTCCGGGCGCTATCATGCCATACCGCGA
AAGGTTTTGCGCCATTCGATGGTGTCCGGGATCTCGACGCTCTCCCTTATGCGACTCCTGCATTAGGAAG
CAGCCCAGTAGTAGGTTGAGGCCGTTGAGCACCGCCGCCGCAAGGAATGGTGCATGCAAGGAGATGGCGC
CCAACAGTCCCCCGGCCACGGGGCCTGCCACCATACCCACGCCGAAACAAGCGCTCATGAGCCCGAAGTG
GCGAGCCCGATCTTCCCCATCGGTGATGTCGGCGATATAGGCGCCAGCAACCGCACCTGTGGCGCCGGTG
ATGCCGGCCACGATGCGTCCGGCGTAGAGGATCGAGATCGATCTCGATCCCGCGAAATTAATACGACTCA
CTATAGGGAAATTGTGAGCGGATAACAATTCCCCTCTAGAAATAATTTTGTTTAACTTTAAGAAGGAGAT
ATACATATGACTATGACAAGACTGAAGATTTCGAAAACTCTGCTGGCTGTAATGTTGACCTCTGCCGTCG
CGACCGGCTCTGCCTACGCGGAAAACAACGCGCAGACTACCAATGAAAGCGCAGGGCAAAAAGTCGATAG
CTCTATGAATAAAGTCGGTAATTTCATGGATGACAGCGCCATCACCGCGAAAGTGAAGGCGGCCCTGGTG
GATCATGACAACATCAAGAGCACCGATATCTCTGTAAAAACCGATCAAAAAGTCGTGACCCTGAGCGGTT
TCGTTGAAAGCCAGGCCCAGGCCGAAGAGGCAGTGAAAGTGGCGAAAGGCGTTGAAGGGGTGACCTCTGT
CAGCGACAAACTGCACGTTCGCGACGCTAAAGAAGGCTCGGTGAAGGGCTACGCGGGTGACACCGCCACC
ACCAGTGAAATCAAAGCCAAACTGCTGGCGGACGATATCGTCCCTTCCCGTCATGTGAAAGTTGAAACCA
CCGACGGCGTGGTTCAGCTCTCCGGTACCGTCGATTCTCAGGCACAAAGTGACCGTGCTGAAAGTATCGC
CAAAGCGGTAGATGGTGTGAAAAGCGTTAAAAATGATCTGAAAACTAAGATGGGTCACCACCACCACCAC
CACCACCACCACCACGGTAGCCTGCAAGATTCGGAAGTCAACCAAGAAGCAAAGCCGGAAGTCAAGCCGG
AAGTGAAACCGGAAACCCATATTAACCTGAAAGTTAGTGACGGCAGCTCTGAAATTTTCTTTAAGATCAA
AAAGACCACGCCGCTGCGTCGCCTGATGGAAGCGTTTGCCAAACGTCAGGGCAAGGAAATGGATAGCCTG
CGTTTCCTGTATGACGGTATTCGCATCCAGGCAGATCAAGCGCCGGAAGACCTGGACATGGAAGACAACG
ACATCATTGAAGCCCACCGTGAACAGATTGGTGGTGGTGGTTCGAGCGGCGGGAGCGGAGGGTCTTATTA
CTATGGGGATGGTGGGTCGTCTGGGGGGAGCGGCGGTTCGGGTTCATCTGGTGACGGCGGTTCCTCGGGT
GGTTCCGGGGGAGATGGTTCTTCCGGAGATGGCGGGAGTGATGGGGACTCTGATGGTTCGGATGGTGACG
GGGACAGTGATGGTGATGACGGAGGGGACGACGAGGATGACGGTTCAGACGATTAATGAGGCGGCTCGAG
GATCCGGCTGCTAACAAAGCCCGAAAGGAAGCTGAGTTGGCTGCTGCCACCGCTGAGCAATAACTAGCAT
AACCCCTTGGGGCCTCTAAACGGGTCTTGAGGGGTTTTTTGCTGAAAGGAGGAACTATATCCGGATTGGC
GAATGGG
[124 nt withheld, positions 4908-5031]
C
[91 nt withheld, positions 5033-5123]
A
[49 nt withheld, positions 5125-5173]
CCTTTGACGTTGGAGTCCACGTTCTTT
[37 nt withheld, positions 5201-5237]
ACCCTATCTCGGTCTATTCTTTTGATTTATAAGGGATTTTGCCGATTTCGGCCTATTGGTTAAAAAATGA
GCTGATTTAACAAAAATTTAACGCGAATTTTAACAAAATATTAACGCTTACAATTTAGGTGGCACTTTTC
GGGGAAATGTGCGCGGAACCCCTATTTGTTTATTTTTCTAAATACATTCAAATATGTATCCGCTCATGAA
TTAATTCTTAGAAAAACTCATCGAGCATCAAATGAAACTGCAATTTATTCATATCAGGATTATCAATACC
ATATTTTTGAAAAAGCCGTTTCTGTAATGAAGGAGAAAACTCACCGAGGCAGTTCCATAGGATGGCAAGA
TCCTGGTATCGGTCTGCGATTCCGACTCGTCCAACATCAATACAACCTATTAATTTCCCCTCGTCAAAAA
TAAGGTTATCAAGTGAGAAATCACCATGAGTGACGACTGAATCCGGTGAGAATGGCAAAAGTTTATGCAT
TTCTTTCCAGACTTGTTCAACAGGCCAGCCATTACGCTCGTCATCAAAATCACTCGCATCAACCAAACCG
TTATTCATTCGTGATTGCGCCTGAGCGAGACGAAATACGCGATCGCTGTTAAAAGGACAATTACAAACAG
GAATCGAATGCAACCGGCGCAGGAACACTGCCAGCGCATCAACAATATTTTCACCTGAATCAGGATATTC
TTCTAATACCTGGAATGCTGTTTTCCCGGGGATCGCAGTGGTGAGTAACCATGCATCATCAGGAGTACGG
ATAAAATGCTTGATGGTCGGAAGAGGCATAAATTCCGTCAGCCAGTTTAGTCTGACCATCTCATCTGTAA
CATCATTGGCAACGCTACCTTTGCCATGTTTCAGAAACAACTCTGGCGCATCGGGCTTCCCATACAATCG
ATAGATTGTCGCACCTGATTGCCCGACATTATCGCGAGCCCATTTATACCCATATAAATCAGCATCCATG
TTGGAATTTAATCGCGGCCTAGAGCAAGACGTTTCCCGTTGAATATGGCTCATAACACCCCTTGTATTAC
TGTTTATGTAAGCAGACAGTTTTATTGTTCATGACCAAAATCCCTTAACGTGAGTTTTCGTTCCACTGAG
CGTCAGACCCCGTAGAAAAGATCAAAGGATCTTC
